>Addgene plasmid #207282 | pHCMV_ISFV_G | addgene full sequence | sequence record 406238 | Addgene NGS Result
GCGGCCGCTCTAGAGAGCTTGGCCCATTGCATACGTTGTATCCATATCATAATATGTACATTTATATTGG
CTCATGTCCAACATTACCGCCATGTTGACATTGATTATTGACTAGTTATTAATAGTAATCAATTACGGGG
TCATTAGTTCATAGCCCATATATGGAGTTCCGCGTTACATAACTTACGGTAAATGGCCCGCCTGGCTGAC
CGCCCAACGACCCCCGCCCATTGACGTCAATAATGACGTATGTTCCCATAGTAACGCCAATAGGGACTTT
CCATTGACGTCAATGGGTGGAGTATTTACGGTAAACTGCCCACTTGGCAGTACATCAAGTGTATCATATG
CCAAGTACGCCCCCTATTGACGTCAATGACGGTAAATGGCCCGCCTGGCATTATGCCCAGTACATGACCT
TATGGGACTTTCCTACTTGGCAGTACATCTACGTATTAGTCATCGCTATTACCATGGTGATGCGGTTTTG
GCAGTACATCAATGGGCGTGGATAGCGGTTTGACTCACGGGGATTTCCAAGTCTCCACCCCATTGACGTC
AATGGGAGTTTGTTTTGGCACCAAAATCAACGGGACTTTCCAAAATGTCGTAACAACTCCGCCCCATTGA
CGCAAATGGGCGGTAGGCGTGTACGGTGGGAGGTCTATATAAGCAGAGCTCGTTTAGTGAACCGTCAGAT
CGCCTGGACACGCCATCCACGCTGTTTTGACCTCCATAGATGACACCGGGACCGATCCAGCCTCCGGTCG
ACCGATCCTGAGAACTTCAGGGTGAGTTTGGGGACCCTTGATTGTTCTTTCTTTTTCGCTATTGTAAAAT
TCATGTTATATGGAGGGGGCAAAGTTTTCAGGGTGTTGTTTAGAATGGGAAGATGTCCCTTGTATCACCA
TGGACCCTCATGATAATTTTGTTTCTTTCACTTTCTACTCTGTTGACAACCATTGTCTCCTCTTATTTTC
TTTTCATTTTCTGTAACTTTTTCGTTAAACTTTAGCTTGCATTTGTAACGAATTTTTAAATTCACTTTTG
TTTATTTGTCAGATTGTAAGTACTTTCTCTAATCACTTTTTTTTCAAGGCAATCAGGGTATATTATATTG
TACTTCAGCACAGTTTTAGAGAACAATTGTTATAATTAAATGATAAGGTAGAATATTTCTGCATATAAAT
TCTGGCTGGCGTGGAAATATTCTTATTGGTAGAAACAACTACACCCTGGTCATCATCCTGCCTTTCTCTT
TATGGTTACAATGATATACACTGTTTGAGATGAGGATAAAATACTCTGAGTCCAAACCGGGCCCCTCTGC
TAACCATGTTCATGCCTTCTTCTCTTTCCTACAGCTCCTGGGCAACGTGCTGGTTGTTGTGCTGTCTCAT
CATTTTGGCAAAGAATTCGCCACCATGACCAGCGTGCTGTTTATGGTGGGAGTGCTGCTGGGCGCTTTTG
GCAGCACCCACTGCTCCATCCAGATCGTGTTCCCTAGCGAAACAAAGCTGGTCTGGAAACCCGTGCTGAA
AGGCACCAGATATTGCCCCCAGAGCGCCGAGCTCAATCTGGAACCCGATCTCAAAACCATGGCCTTCGAC
TCCAAGGTGCCCATCGGCATTACACCCAGCAACAGCGACGGCTATCTCTGCCACGCCGCCAAATGGGTGA
CAACATGCGACTTTAGATGGTACGGCCCCAAGTATATCACACACAGCGTGCATTCTCTGAGACCTACAGT
GAGCGACTGTAAGGCTGCCGTGGAGGCCTATAACGCTGGCACACTGATGTACCCCGGATTCCCTCCCGAG
AGCTGCGGCTACGCCAGCATCACCGACAGCGAGTTCTATGTGATGCTGGTCACCCCTCACCCCGTGGGAG
TCGACGATTATAGAGGACACTGGGTCGACCCTCTCTTCCCCACATCCGAGTGCAACAGCAATTTCTGCGA
GACAGTCCACAACGCCACCATGTGGATCCCCAAGGACCTCAAAACCCACGATGTCTGCTCCCAAGACTTC
CAGACCATTAGGGTCAGCGTCATGTACCCTCAGACAAAGCCCACCAAAGGCGCTGATCTGACCCTCAAAA
GCAAGTTCCACGCTCACATGAAGGGCGATAGAGTGTGCAAGATGAAGTTCTGTAACAAGAACGGACTGAG
ACTCGGAAACGGAGAGTGGATCGAGGTGGGAGATGAGGTGATGCTGGATAACTCCAAGCTGCTGTCTCTG
TTTCCCGACTGTCTGGTGGGCAGCGTCGTCAAATCCACACTCCTCTCCGAGGGCGTGCAGACCGCTCTGT
GGGAGACAGACAGACTGCTGGACTACTCTCTGTGCCAAAACACATGGGAGAAGATCGATAGAAAGGAACC
TCTGTCCGCTGTGGATCTGTCCTACCTCGCCCCTAGATCCCCCGGCAAAGGAATGGCCTACATCGTCGCC
AACGGAAGCCTCATGAGCGCTCCCGCTAGATACATTAGGGTCTGGATTGACAGCCCCATTCTGAAGGAGA
TCAAAGGCAAGAAGGAAAGCGCCAGCGGCATCGACACAGTGCTGTGGGAACAGTGGCTGCCCTTCAATGG
CATGGAACTCGGCCCTAATGGACTGATCAAGACCAAGAGCGGCTACAAGTTTCCTCTGTATCTGCTGGGC
ATGGGAATCGTGGACCAAGATTTGCAAGAGCTGAGCAGCGTCAATCCCGTGGACCACCCCCATGTGCCCA
TCGCCCAAGCTTTCGTGAGCGAGGGAGAGGAGGTGTTCTTCGGCGATACCGGAGTGAGCAAGAACCCCAT
CGAGCTCATCAGCGGATGGTTCAGCGACTGGAAAGAGACCGCTGCCGCTCTGGGATTCGCTGCCATCAGC
GTGATCCTCATCATCGGACTGATGAGACTGCTGCCTCTGCTGTGTAGAAGAAGAAAGCAGAAGAAAGTGA
TCTACAAGGACGTGGAGCTCAACAGCTTCGACCCCAGACAAGCCTTCCATAGGTGATGTCTTCCTGGAGC
TCCAGTCATTGACTATAACGTCTCAGATCTTTTTCCCTCTGCCAAAAATTATGGGGACATCATGAAGCCC
CTTGAGCATCTGACTTCTGGCTAATAAAGGAAATTTATTTTCATTGCAATAGTGTGTTGGAATTTTTTGT
GTCTCTCACTCGGAAGGACATATGGGAGGGCAAATCATTTAAAACATCAGAATGAGTATTTGGTTTAGAG
TTTGGCAACATATGCCCATATGCTGGCTGCCATGAACAAAGGTTGGCTATAAAGAGGTCATCAGTATATG
AAACAGCCCCCTGCTGTCCATTCCTTATTCCATAGAAAAGCCTTGACTTGAGGTTAGATTTTTTTTATAT
TTTGTTTTGTGTTATTTTTTTCTTTAACATCCCTAAAATTTTCCTTACATGTTTTACTAGCCAGATTTTT
CCTCCTCTCCTGACTACTCCCAGTCATAGCTGTCCCTCTTCTCTTATGGAGATCCCTCGACGGATCGGCC
GCAATTCGTAATCATGTCATAGCTGTTTCCTGTGTGAAATTGTTATCCGCTCACAATTCCACACAACATA
CGAGCCGGAAGCATAAAGTGTAAAGCCTGGGGTGCCTAATGAGTGAGCTAACTCACATTAATTGCGTTGC
GCTCACTGCCCGCTTTCCAGTCGGGAAACCTGTCGTGCCAGCTGCATTAATGAATCGGCCAACGCGCGGG
GAGAGGCGGTTTGCGTATTGGGCGCTCTTCCGCTTCCTCGCTCACTGACTCGCTGCGCTCGGTCGTTCGG
CTGCGGCGAGCGGTATCAGCTCACTCAAAGGCGGTAATACGGTTATCCACAGAATCAGGGGATAACGCAG
GAAAGAACATGTGAGCAAAAGGCCAGCAAAAGGCCAGGAACCGTAAAAAGGCCGCGTTGCTGGCGTTTTT
CCATAGGCTCCGCCCCCCTGACGAGCATCACAAAAATCGACGCTCAAGTCAGAGGTGGCGAAACCCGACA
GGACTATAAAGATACCAGGCGTTTCCCCCTGGAAGCTCCCTCGTGCGCTCTCCTGTTCCGACCCTGCCGC
TTACCGGATACCTGTCCGCCTTTCTCCCTTCGGGAAGCGTGGCGCTTTCTCATAGCTCACGCTGTAGGTA
TCTCAGTTCGGTGTAGGTCGTTCGCTCCAAGCTGGGCTGTGTGCACGAACCCCCCGTTCAGCCCGACCGC
TGCGCCTTATCCGGTAACTATCGTCTTGAGTCCAACCCGGTAAGACACGACTTATCGCCACTGGCAGCAG
CCACTGGTAACAGGATTAGCAGAGCGAGGTATGTAGGCGGTGCTACAGAGTTCTTGAAGTGGTGGCCTAA
CTACGGCTACACTAGAAGAACAGTATTTGGTATCTGCGCTCTGCTGAAGCCAGTTACCTTCGGAAAAAGA
GTTGGTAGCTCTTGATCCGGCAAACAAACCACCGCTGGTAGCGGTGGTTTTTTTGTTTGCAAGCAGCAGA
TTACGCGCAGAAAAAAAGGATCTCAAGAAGATCCTTTGATCTTTTCTACGGGGTCTGACGCTCAGTGGAA
CGAAAACTCACGTTAAGGGATTTTGGTCATGAGATTATCAAAAAGGATCTTCACCTAGATCCTTTTAAAT
TAAAAATGAAGTTTTAAATCAATCTAAAGTATATATGAGTAAACTTGGTCTGACAGTTACCAATGCTTAA
TCAGTGAGGCACCTATCTCAGCGATCTGTCTATTTCGTTCATCCATAGTTGCCTGACTCCCCGTCGTGTA
GATAACTACGATACGGGAGGGCTTACCATCTGGCCCCAGTGCTGCAATGATACCGCGAGACCCACGCTCA
CCGGCACCAGATTTATCAGCAATAAACCAGCCAGCCGGAAGGGCCGAGCGCAGAAGTGGTCCTGCAACTT
TATCCGCCTCCATCCAGTCTATTAATTGTTGCCGGGAAGCTAGAGTAAGTAGTTCGCCAGTTAATAGTTT
GCGCAACGTTGTTGCCATTGCTACAGGCATCGTGGTGTCACGCTCGTCGTTTGGTATGGCTTCATTCAGC
TCCGGTTCCCAACGATCAAGGCGAGTTACATGATCCCCCATGTTGTGCAAAAAAGCGGTTAGCTCCTTCG
GTCCTCCGATCGTTGTCAGAAGTAAGTTGGCCGCAGTGTTATCACTCATGGTTATGGCAGCACTGCATAA
TTCTCTTACTGTCATGCCATCCGTAAGATGCTTTTCTGTGACTGGTGAGTACTCAACCAAGTCATTCTGA
GAATAGTGTATGCGGCGACCGAGTTGCTCTTGCCCGGCGTCAATACGGGATAATACCGCGCCACATAGCA
GAACTTTAAAAGTGCTCATCATTGGAAAACGTTCTTCGGGGCGAAAACTCTCAAGGATCTTACCGCTGTT
GAGATCCAGTTCGATGTAACCCACTCGTGCACCCAACTGATCTTCAGCATCTTTTACTTTCACCAGCGTT
TCTGGGTGAGCAAAAACAGGAAGGCAAAATGCCGCAAAAAAGGGAATAAGGGCGACACGGAAATGTTGAA
TACTCATACTCTTCCTTTTTCAATATTATTGAAGCATTTATCAGGGTTATTGTCTCATGAGCGGATACAT
ATTTGAATGTATTTAGAAAAATAAACAAATAGGGGTTCCGCGCACATTTCCCCGAAAAGTGCCACCTAAA
TTGTAAGCGTTAATATTTTGTTAAAATTCGCGTTAAATTTTTGTTAAATCAGCTCATTTTTTAACCAATA
GGCCGAAATCGGCAAAATCCCTTATAAATCAAAAGAATAGACCGAGATAGGGT
[37 nt withheld, positions 5794-5830]
AAAGAACGTGGACTCCAACGTCAAAGG
[49 nt withheld, positions 5858-5906]
T
[91 nt withheld, positions 5908-5998]
G
[124 nt withheld, positions 6000-6123]
CCCATTCGCCATTCAGGCTGCGCAACTGTTGGGAAGGGCGATCGGTGCGGGCCTCTTCGCTATTACGCCA
GCTGGCGAAAGGGGGATGTGCTGCAAGGCGATTAAGTTGGGTAACGCCAGGGTTTTCCCAGTCACGACGT
TGTAAAACGACGGCCAGTGAGCGCGCGTAATACGACTCACTATAGGGCGAATTGGAGCTCCACCGCGGTG
Features (pLannotate 1.2.2; 16 found; start..end, strand, type, name):
     97..476     +  enhancer       CMV enhancer: human cytomegalovirus immediate early enhancer
    477..680     +  promoter       CMV promoter: human cytomegalovirus (CMV) immediate early promoter
    792..1364    +  intron         β-globin intron: intron from rabbit β-globin gene
   1425..2993    +  CDS            G: GLYCO_ISFV - Protein inferred from homology: Swiss-Prot protein existence level 3. Attaches the virus to host cellular receptor, inducing endocytosis of the virion. In the endosome, the acidic pH induces conformational changes in the glycoprotein trimer, which trigger fusion between virus and cell membrane (By similarity). From Isfahan virus (ISFV).
   3103..3158    +  polyA_signal   β-globin poly(A) signal: rabbit β-globin polyadenylation signal (Gil and Proudfoot, 1987)
   3540..3556    -  protein_bind   lac operator: The lac repressor binds to the lac operator to inhibit transcription in E. coli. This inhibition can be relieved by adding lactose or isopropyl-β-D-thiogalactopyranoside (IPTG). lac repressor encoded by lacI
   3564..3594    -  promoter       lac promoter: promoter for the E. coli lac operon
   3609..3630    -  protein_bind   CAP binding site: CAP binding activates transcription in the presence of cAMP. E. coli catabolite activator protein
   3643..3735    -  CDS            lacI (fragment): lac repressor; lacI; The lac repressor binds to the lac operator to inhibit transcription in E. coli. This inhibition can be relieved by adding lactose or isopropyl-β-D-thiogalactopyranoside (IPTG).
   3918..4506    -  rep_origin     ori: high-copy-number ColE1/pMB1/pBR322/pUC origin of replication
   4677..5537    -  CDS            AmpR: β-lactamase; bla; confers resistance to ampicillin, carbenicillin, and related antibiotics
   5538..5642    -  promoter       AmpR promoter: bla
   5695..6123    -  rep_origin     f1 ori (sequence partly withheld): f1 bacteriophage origin of replication; arrow indicates direction of (+) strand synthesis
   6128..6283    -  CDS            lacZα (fragment): LacZα fragment of β-galactosidase; lacZ fragment
   6291..6309    +  promoter       T7 promoter: promoter for bacteriophage T7 RNA polymerase
   6318..14      +  misc_feature   MCS (fragment) (across the origin): pBluescript multiple cloning site
