[The description below was written by a language model from this plasmid's Addgene catalogue record and pLannotate feature annotations shown in this document.]
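Description:
pHCMV_ISFV_G is a mammalian expression plasmid built on the pHCMV backbone that drives production of the envelope glycoprotein (G) of Isfahan virus, a vesiculovirus. The 1,569 bp insert is a synthesized, mammalian codon-optimized open reading frame cloned between EcoRI and BglII sites, both of which are retained. The full sequenced plasmid is 6,333 nt, consistent with the stated backbone and insert sizes.

Expression comes from the human cytomegalovirus immediate early enhancer and promoter, followed by a rabbit β-globin intron placed upstream of the coding sequence; splicing of such an intron generally improves mRNA processing and expression. A rabbit β-globin polyadenylation signal terminates the transcript. No epitope tag, reporter or mammalian selection marker is annotated, so the plasmid is suited to transient transfection. The encoded glycoprotein is annotated as mediating receptor attachment and, after endocytosis, low-pH-triggered fusion of the viral and cellular membranes.

In bacteria the plasmid is maintained at high copy through a ColE1/pUC-type origin and selected with ampicillin via the β-lactamase gene and its own promoter. The remaining annotations are pBluescript-like cloning vector remnants with no role in mammalian expression: an f1 phage origin, lacZα and lacI fragments, the lac promoter and operator with a CAP binding site, a T7 promoter and part of a multiple cloning site.

The record states the purpose only as mammalian expression of Isfahan virus G. The associated publication concerns modular envelope design for cell type-specific delivery, which suggests use as an envelope-supplying plasmid for pseudotyping viral or virus-like particles, although the record does not spell this out.
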