Addgene plasmid #207282: pHCMV_ISFV_G
Purpose: Mammalian expression of Isfahan virus G protein
Depositing lab: Feng Zhang. Depositing organization: Broad Institute. Publication: Cell type-specific delivery by modular envelope design. Strebinger D, Frangieh CJ, Friedrich MJ, Faure G, Macrae RK, Zhang F. Nat Commun. 2023 Aug 23;14(1):5141. doi: 10.1038/s41467-023-40788-8. PubMed 37612276.
Backbone
  Vector backbone: pHCMV
  Backbone manufacturer: Clontech
  Backbone size w/o insert (bp): 4764
  Vector type: Mammalian Expression
Growth in bacteria
  Bacterial resistance: Ampicillin, 100 μg/mL
  Growth temperature: 37°C
  Growth strain: NEB Stable
  Copy number: High Copy
Gene/Insert
  Gene/Insert name: ISFV_G
  Species: Isfahan virus
  Insert size (bp): 1569
  Mutation: mammalian codon optimization
  Promoter: CMV promoter
  Cloning method: Restriction Enzyme; 5′ cloning site EcoRI (not destroyed); 3′ cloning site BglII (not destroyed)
Resource information
  A portion of this plasmid was derived from a plasmid made by: synthesis
Terms and licenses: Academic/Nonprofit Terms; Industry Terms: Not Available to Industry
How to cite: pHCMV_ISFV_G was a gift from Feng Zhang (Addgene plasmid # 207282 ; http://n2t.net/addgene:207282 ; RRID:Addgene_207282)
